>Addgene plasmid #55935 | mRaspberry-H2B-6 | depositor partial sequence | sequence record 86841 | insert sequence
GACGTCAGATCCGCTAGCGCTACCGGACTCAGATCTCGAGCTCAAGCTTCGAATTCTGCAGTCGACGGTA
CCGCCACCATGCCAGAGCCAGCGAAGTCTGCTCCCGCCCCGAAAAAGGGCTCCAAGAAGGCGGTGACTAA
GGCGCAGAAGAAAGGCGGCAAGAAGCGCAAGCGCAGCCGCAAGGAGAGCTATTCCATCTATGTGTACAAG
GTTCTGAAGCAGGTCCACCCTGACACCGGCATTTCGTCCAAGGCCATGGGCATCATGAATTCGTTTGTGA
ACGACATTTTCGAGCGCATCGCAGGTGAGGCTTCCCGCCTGGCGCATTACAACAAGCGCTCGACCATCAC
CTCCAGGGAGATCCAGACGGCCGTGCGCCTGCTGCTGCCTGGGGAGTTGGCCAAGCACGCCGTGTCCGAG
GGTACTAAGGCCATCACCAAGTACACCAGCGCTAAGGATCCACCGGTGGCTACCATGGTGAGCAAGGGCG
AGGAGGTCATCAAGGAGTTCATGCGCTTCAAGGTGCGCATGGAGGGCTCCGTGAACGGCCACGAGTTCGA
GATCGAGGGCGAGGGCGAGGGCCGCCCCTACGAGGGCACCCAGACCGCCAAGCTGAAGGTGACCAAGGGT
GGCCCCCTGCCCTTCGCCTGGGACATCCTGTCCCCTCAGTGCATGTACGGCTCCAAGGGCTACGTGAAGC
ACCCCGCCGACATCCCCGACTACTTGAAGCTGTCCTTCCCCGAGGGCTTCAAGTGGGAGCGCGTGATGAA
CTTCGAGGACGGCGGCGTGGTGACCGTGACCCAGGACTCCTCCCTGCAGGACGGCGAGTTCATCTACAAG
GTGAAGCTGCGCGGCACCAACTTCCCCTCCGACGGCCCCGTAATGCAGAAGAAGACCATGGGCTGGGAGG
CCTCCTCCGAGCGGATGTACCCCGAGGACGGCGCCCTGAAGGGCGAGATGAAGATGAGGCTGAAGCTGAA
GGACGGCGGCCACTACGACGCCGAGGTCAAGACCACCTACATGGCCAAGAAGCCCGTGCAGCTGCCCGGC
GCCTACAAGACCGACATCAAGCTGGACATCACCTCCCACAACGAGGACTACACCATCGTGGAACAGTACG
AGCGCGCCGAGGGCCGCCACTCCACCGGCGCCTAAGCGGCCGCGACTCTAGATCATAATCAGCCATACCA
CAT
