>Addgene plasmid #55935 | mRaspberry-H2B-6 | addgene partial sequence | sequence record 114591 | CMV-F 5'-CGCAAATGGGCGGTAGGCGTG-3'
CCGTCAGATCCGCTAGCGCTACCGGACTCAGATCTCGAGCTCAAGCTTCGAATTCTGCAGTCGACGGTAC
CGCCACCATGCCAGAGCCAGCGAAGTCTGCTCCCGCCCCGAAAAAGGGCTCCAAGAAGGCGGTGACTAAG
GCGCAGAAGAAAGGCGGCAAGAAGCGCAAGCGCAGCCGCAAGGAGAGCTATTCCATCTATGTGTACAAGG
TTCTGAAGCAGGTCCACCCTGACACCGGCATTTCGTCCAAGGCCATGGGCATCATGAATTCGTTTGTGAA
CGACATTTTCGAGCGCATCGCAGGTGAGGCTTCCCGCCTGGCGCATTACAACAAGCGCTCGACCATCACC
TCCAGGGAGATCCAGACGGCCGTGCGCCTGCTGCTGCCTGGGGAGTTGGCCAAGCACGCCGTGTCCGAGG
GTACTAAGGCCATCACCAAGTACACCAGCGCTAAGGATCCACCGGTGGCTACCATGGTGAGCAAGGGCGA
GGAGGTCATCAAGGAGTTCATGCGCTTCAAGGTGCGCATGGAGGGCTCCGTGAACGGCCACGAGTTCGAG
ATCGAGGGCGAGGGCGAGGGCCGCCCCTACGAGGGCACCCAGACCGCCAAGCTGAAGGTGACCAAGGGTG
GCCCCCTGCCCTTCGCCTGGGACATCCTGTCCCCTCAGTGCATGTACGGCTCCAAGGGCTACGTGAAGCA
CCCCGCCGACATCCCCGACTACTTGAAGCTGTCCTTCCCCGAGGGCTTCAAGTGGGAGCGCGTGATGAAC
TTCGAGGACGGCGGCGTGGTGACCGTGACCCAGGACTCCTCCCTGCAGGAC
