[The description below was written by a language model from this plasmid's Addgene catalogue record.]
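Description:
mRaspberry-H2B-6 is a mammalian expression plasmid that produces human histone H2B fused to the red fluorescent protein mRaspberry, giving a marker for chromatin and the nucleus. It is built on an mRaspberry vector backbone of about 4.75 kb without the insert. It is propagated in E. coli as a high-copy plasmid under kanamycin selection. For mammalian cells it carries a neomycin resistance marker, so stably expressing cells can be selected with G418. The record does not include a feature table, so the origin of replication and the promoter driving the resistance marker are not stated. The use of an SV40 polyA reverse sequencing primer suggests an SV40 polyadenylation signal downstream of the expression cassette.

The insert is the human H2B coding sequence, annotated to the H2BC11 (HIST1H2BJ) gene, and it is expressed from the CMV promoter for strong constitutive transcription in most mammalian cell types. The H2B sequence carries two recorded amino acid substitutions, D26G and V119I. The record does not state which end of H2B the fluorescent protein is attached to, what linker joins them, or what the "6" in the name signifies, and the cloning method is listed as unknown.

Because H2B is a core nucleosome component, the fusion is incorporated into chromatin and labels nuclei and condensed chromosomes. The listed spectral values are excitation at 598 nm and emission at 625 nm. The construct is therefore suited to fluorescence imaging of nuclear localization and chromatin, including alongside green or other spectrally separate probes.
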