Addgene plasmid #55935: mRaspberry-H2B-6
Purpose: Localization: Nucleus/Histones, Excitation: 598, Emission: 625
Depositing lab: Michael Davidson. Depositing organization: Florida State University, Tallahassee.
Backbone
  Vector backbone: mRaspberry
  Backbone size w/o insert (bp): 4750
  Vector type: Mammalian Expression
  Selectable markers: Neomycin (select with G418)
Growth in bacteria
  Bacterial resistance: Kanamycin, 50 μg/mL
  Growth temperature: 37°C
  Growth strain: DH5alpha
  Copy number: High Copy
Gene/Insert
  Gene/Insert name: H2B (alt names: Human Histone H2B; NM_021058.3)
  Species: H. sapiens (human)
  Mutation: D26G and V119I in H2B
  Entrez Gene: H2BC11 (a.k.a. H2B/r, H2BFR, H2BJ, HIST1H2BJ)
  Promoter: CMV
  Tag / fusion protein: mRaspberry
  Cloning method: Unknown
  Sequencing primers: 5′ CMV-F; 3′ SV40pA-R
Terms and licenses: Academic/Nonprofit Terms; Industry Terms: Not Available to Industry
Depositor comments: . Excitation = 598; Emission = 625
How to cite: mRaspberry-H2B-6 was a gift from Michael Davidson (Addgene plasmid # 55935 ; http://n2t.net/addgene:55935 ; RRID:Addgene_55935)
